>Addgene plasmid #104289 | pHH0103 IQGAP3 WW domain | addgene full sequence | sequence record 203675 | Addgene NGS Result
TTGACAATTAATCATCGGCTCGTATAATGTGTGGAATTGTGAGCGGATAACAATTTCACACAGGAAACAG
CCAGTCCGTTTAGGTGTTTTCACGAGCACTTCACCAACAAGGACCATAGATTATGAAAATCGAAGAACAC
CATCACCATCACCATTCCAGCGGTAAGCTTATGTCCCCTATACTAGGTTATTGGAAAATTAAGGGCCTTG
TGCAACCCACTCGACTTCTTTTGGAATATCTTGAAGAAAAATATGAAGAGCATTTGTATGAGCGCGATGA
AGGTGATAAATGGCGAAACAAAAAGTTTGAATTGGGTTTGGAGTTTCCCAATCTTCCTTATTATATTGAT
GGTGATGTTAAATTAACACAGTCTATGGCCATCATACGTTATATAGCTGACAAGCACAACATGTTGGGTG
GTTGTCCAAAAGAGCGTGCAGAGATTTCAATGCTTGAAGGAGCGGTTTTGGATATTAGATACGGTGTTTC
GAGAATTGCATATAGTAAAGACTTTGAAACTCTCAAAGTTGATTTTCTTAGCAAGCTACCTGAAATGCTG
AAAATGTTCGAAGATCGTTTATGTCATAAAACATATTTAAATGGTGATCATGTAACCCATCCTGACTTCA
TGTTGTATGACGCTCTTGATGTTGTTTTATACATGGACCCAATGTGCCTGGATGCGTTCCCAAAATTAGT
TTGTTTTAAAAAACGTATTGAAGCTATCCCACAAATTGATAAGTACTTGAAATCCAGCAAGTATATAGCA
TGGCCTTTGCAGGGCTGGCAAGCCACGTTTGGTGGTGGCGACCATCCTCCAAAATCGGATCTGGAAGTTC
TGTTCCAGGGGCCCCTGTCCAGCGGTCTGGTTCCGCGTGGTTCCGGTACCGCGGCCCAGCCGGCCGAAAA
TCTGTACTTCCAAGGTCGTCGTGCCTCTGTGGAGCTCCAGCGCCCGGCTGACACCGCATTCTGGGTTCAA
CATGATATGAAAGACGGTACGGCTTATTACTTCCATCTGCAAACGTTCCAAGGTATTTGGGAACAGCCGC
CGGGCTGCCCGCTGTAGGCGGCCGCATA
[142 nt withheld, positions 1079-1220]
C
[98 nt withheld, positions 1222-1319]
AGTTTGTACTGGTGACGAAACTCAGTGTCTAGCTAGAGTGGC
[149 nt withheld, positions 1362-1510]
T
[41 nt withheld, positions 1512-1552]
T
[62 nt withheld, positions 1554-1615]
A
[35 nt withheld, positions 1617-1651]
CCTCCCTCAATCGGTTGAATGTCGCCCTTTTGTCTTTGGCGCTGGTAAACCATATGAA
[86 nt withheld, positions 1710-1795]
T
[54 nt withheld, positions 1797-1850]
CTAGCGCCGCCCTATACCTTGTCTGCCTCCCCGCGTTGCGTCGCGGTGCATGGAGCCGGGCCACCTCGAC
CTGAATGGAAGCCGGCGGCACCTCGCTAACGGATTCACCACTCCAAGAATTGGAGCCAATCAATTCTTGC
GGAGAACTGTGAATGCGCAAACCAACCCTTGGCAGAACATATCCATCGCGTCCGCCATCTCCAGCAGCCG
CACGCGGCGCATCTCGGGCAGCGTTGGGTCCTGGCCACGGGTGCGCATGATCGTGCTCCTGTCGTTGAGG
ACCCGGCTAGGCTGGCGGGGTTGCCTTACTGGTTAGCAGAATGAATCACCGATACGCGAGCGAACGTGAA
GCGACTGCTGCTGCAAAACGTCTGCGACCTGAGCAACAACATGAATGGTCTTCGGTTTCCGTGTTTCGTA
AAGTCTGGAAACGCGGAAGTCAGCGCCCTGCACCATTATGTTCCGGATCTGCATCGCAGGATGCTGCTGG
CTACCCTGTGGAACACCTACATCTGTATTAACGAAGCGCTGGCATTGACCCTGAGTGATTTTTCTCTGGT
CCCGCCGCATCCATACCGCCAGTTGTTTACCCTCACAACGTTCCAGTAACCGGGCATGTTCATCATCAGT
AACCCGTATCGTGAGCATCCTCTCTCGTTTCATCGGTATCATTACCCCCATGAACAGAAATCCCCCTTAC
ACGGAGGCATCAGTGACCAAACAGGAAAAAACCGCCCTTAACATGGCCCGCTTTATCAGAAGCCAGACAT
TAACGCTTCTGGAGAAACTCAACGAGCTGGACGCGGATGAACAGGCAGACATCTGTGAATCGCTTCACGA
CCACGCTGATGAGCTTTACCGCAGGATCCGCGAAATTGTAAGCGTTAATATTTTGTTAAAATTCGCGTTA
AATTTTTGTTAAATCAGCTCATTTTTTAACCAATAGGCCGAAATCGGCAAAATCCCTTATAAATCAAAAG
AATAGACCGAGATAGGGT
[37 nt withheld, positions 2849-2885]
AAAGAACGTGGACTCCAACGTCAAAGG
[49 nt withheld, positions 2913-2961]
T
[91 nt withheld, positions 2963-3053]
G
[124 nt withheld, positions 3055-3178]
CGCGGATCCTGCCTCGCGCGTTTCGGTGATGACGGTGAAAACCTCTGACACATGCAGCTCCCGGAGACGG
TCACAGCTTGTCTGTAAGCGGATGCCGGGAGCAGACAAGCCCGTCAGGGCGCGTCAGCGGGTGTTGGCGG
GTGTCGGGGCGCAGCCATGACCCAGTCACGTAGCGATAGCGGAGTGTATACTGGCTTAACTATGCGGCAT
CAGAGCAGATTGTACTGAGAGTGCACCATATGCGGTGTGAAATACCGCACAGATGCGTAAGGAGAAAATA
CCGCATCAGGCGCTCTTCCGCTTCCTCGCTCACTGACTCGCTGCGCTCGGTCGTTCGGCTGCGGCGAGCG
GTATCAGCTCACTCAAAGGCGGTAATACGGTTATCCACAGAATCAGGGGATAACGCAGGAAAGAACATGT
GAGCAAAAGGCCAGCAAAAGGCCAGGAACCGTAAAAAGGCCGCGTTGCTGGCGTTTTTCCATAGGCTCCG
CCCCCCTGACGAGCATCACAAAAATCGACGCTCAAGTCAGAGGTGGCGAAACCCGACAGGACTATAAAGA
TACCAGGGTTTCCCCCTGGAAGCTCCCTCGTGCGCTCTCCTGTTCCGACCCTGCCGCTTACCGGATACCT
GTCCGCCTTTCTCCCTTCGGGAAGCGTGGCGCTTTCTCATAGCTCACGCTGTAGGTATCTCAGTTCGGTG
TAGGTCGTTCGCTCCAAGCTGGGCTGTGTGCACGAACCCCCCGTTCAGCCCGACCGCTGCGCCTTATCCG
GTAACTATCGTCTTGAGTCCAACCCGGTAAGACACGACTTATCGCCACTGGCAGCAGCCACTGGTAACAG
GATTAGCAGAGCGAGGTATGTAGGCGGTGCTACAGAGTTCTTGAAGTGGTGGCCTAACTACGGCTACACT
AGAAGGACAGTATTTGGTATCTGCGCTCTGCTGAAGCCAGTTACCTTCGGAAAAAGAGTTGGTAGCTCTT
GATCCGGCAAACAAACCACCGCTGGTAGCGGTGGTTTTTTTGTTTGCAAGCAGCAGATTACGCGCAGAAA
AAAAGGATCTCAAGAAGATCCTTTGATCTTTTCTACGGGGTCTGACGCTCAGTGGAACGAAAACTCACGT
TAAGGGATTTTGGTCATGAGATTATCAAAAAGGATCTTCACCTAGATCCTTTTAAATTAAAAATGAAGTT
TTAAATCAATCTAAAGTATATATGAGTAAACTTGGTCTGACAGTTACCAATGCTTAATCAGTGAGGCACC
TATCTCAGCGATCTGTCTATTTCGTTCATCCATAGTTGCCTGACTCCCCGTCGTGTAGATAACTACGATA
CGGGAGGGCTTACCATCTGGCCCCAGTGCTGCAATGATACCGCGAGACCCACGCTCACCGGCTCCAGATT
TATCAGCAATAAACCAGCCAGCCGGAAGGGCCGAGCGCAGAAGTGGTCCTGCAACTTTATCCGCCTCCAT
CCAGTCTATTAATTGTTGCCGGGAAGCTAGAGTAAGTAGTTCGCCAGTTAATAGTTTGCGCAACGTTGTT
GCCATTGCTGCAGGCATCGTGGTGTCACGCTCGTCGTTTGGTATGGCTTCATTCAGCTCCGGTTCCCAAC
GATCAAGGCGAGTTACATGATCCCCCATGTTGTGCAAAAAAGCGGTTAGCTCCTTCGGTCCTCCGATCGT
TGTCAGAAGTAAGTTGGCCGCAGTGTTATCACTCATGGTTATGGCAGCACTGCATAATTCTCTTACTGTC
ATGCCATCCGTAAGATGCTTTTCTGTGACTGGTGAGTACTCAACCAAGTCATTCTGAGAATAGTGTATGC
GGCGACCGAGTTGCTCTTGCCCGGCGTCAACACGGGATAATACCGCGCCACATAGCAGAACTTTAAAAGT
GCTCATCATTGGAAAACGTTCTTCGGGGCGAAAACTCTCAAGGATCTTACCGCTGTTGAGATCCAGTTCG
ATGTAACCCACTCGTGCACCCAACTGATCTTCAGCATCTTTTACTTTCACCAGCGTTTCTGGGTGAGCAA
AAACAGGAAGGCAAAATGCCGCAAAAAAGGGAATAAGGGCGACACGGAAATGTTGAATACTCATACTCTT
CCTTTTTCAATATTATTGAAGCATTTATCAGGGTTATTGTCTCATGAGCGGATACATATTTGAATGTATT
TAGAAAAATAAACAAATAGGGGTTCCGCGCACATTTCCCCGAAAAGTGCCACCTGACGTCTAAGAAACCA
TTATTATCATGACATTAACCTATAAAAATAGGCGTATCACGAGGCCCTTTCGTCTTCAAGAATTCCCGAC
ACCATCGAATGGTGCAAAACCTTTCGCGGTATGGCATGATAGCGCCCGGAAGAGAGTCAATTCAGGGTGG
TGAATGTGAAACCAGTAACGTTATACGATGTCGCAGAGTATGCCGGTGTCTCTTATCAGACCGTTTCCCG
CGTGGTGAACCAGGCCAGCCACGTTTCTGCGAAAACGCGGGAAAAAGTGGAAGCGGCGATGGCGGAGCTG
AATTACATTCCCAACCGCGTGGCACAACAACTGGCGGGCAAACAGTCGTTGCTGATTGGCGTTGCCACCT
CCAGTCTGGCCCTGCACGCGCCGTCGCAAATTGTCGCGGCGATTAAATCTCGCGCCGATCAACTGGGTGC
CAGCGTGGTGGTGTCGATGGTAGAACGAAGCGGCGTCGAAGCCTGTAAAGCGGCGGTGCACAATCTTCTC
GCGCAACGCGTCAGTGGGCTGATCATTAACTATCCGCTGGATGACCAGGATGCCATTGCTGTGGAAGCTG
CCTGCACTAATGTTCCGGCGTTATTTCTTGATGTCTCTGACCAGACACCCATCAACAGTATTATTTTCTC
CCATGAAGACGGTACGCGACTGGGCGTGGAGCATCTGGTCGCATTGGGTCACCAGCAAATCGCGCTGTTA
GCGGGCCCATTAAGTTCTGTCTCGGCGCGTCTGCGTCTGGCTGGCTGGCATAAATATCTCACTCGCAATC
AAATTCAGCCGATAGCGGAACGGGAAGGCGACTGGAGTGCCATGTCCGGTTTTCAACAAACCATGCAAAT
GCTGAATGAGGGCATCGTTCCCACTGCGATGCTGGTTGCCAACGATCAGATGGCGCTGGGCGCAATGCGC
GCCATTACCGAGTCCGGGCTGCGCGTTGGTGCGGATATCTCGGTAGTGGGATACGACGATACCGAAGACA
GCTCATGTTATATCCCGCCGTTAACCACCATCAAACAGGATTTTCGCCTGCTGGGGCAAACCAGCGTGGA
CCGCTTGCTGCAACTCTCTCAGGGCCAGGCGGTGAAGGGCAATCAGCTGTTGCCCGTCTCACTGGTGAAA
AGAAAAACCACCCTGGCGCCCAATACGCAAACCGCCTCTCCCCGCGCGTTGGCCGATTCATTAATGCAGC
TGGCACGACAGGTTTCCCGACTGGAAAGCGGGCAGTGAGCGCAACGCAATTAATGTAAGTTAGCTCACTC
ATTAGGCACAATTCTCATGTTTGACAGCTTATCATCGACTGCACGGTGCACCAATGCTTCTGGCGTCAGG
CAGCCATCGGAAGCTGTGGTATGGCTGTGCAGGTCGTAAATCACTGCATAATTCGTGTCGCTCAAGGCGC
ACTCCCGTTCTGGATAATGTTTTTTGCGCCGACATCATAACGGTTCTGGCAAATATTCTGAAATGAGCTG
Features (pLannotate 1.2.2; 20 found; start..end, strand, type, name):
      1..29      +  promoter       tac promoter: strong E. coli promoter; hybrid between the trp and lac UV5 promoters
     37..53      +  protein_bind   lac operator: The lac repressor binds to the lac operator to inhibit transcription in E. coli. This inhibition can be relieved by adding lactose or isopropyl-β-D-thiogalactopyranoside (IPTG). lac repressor encoded by lacI
    138..155     +  CDS            6xHis: 6xHis affinity tag
    171..824     +  CDS            GST26_SCHJA: Experimental evidence at protein level: Swiss-Prot protein existence level 1. GST isoenzymes appear to play a central role in the parasite detoxification system. Other functions are also suspected including a role in increasing the solubility of haematin in the parasite gut. From Schistosoma japonicum (Blood fluke).
   1083..1130    +  terminator     fd terminator (sequence withheld): central terminator from bacteriophage fd (Otsuka and Kunisawa, 1982)
   1135..1347    +  CDS            M13 gene III (fragment) (sequence partly withheld): pIII; III; minor coat protein
   1362..1832    +  CDS            M13 gene III (fragment) (sequence partly withheld): pIII; III; minor coat protein
   1854..1924    +  CDS            TcR (fragment): tetracycline efflux protein; tet; confers resistance to tetracycline
   2166..2546    -  CDS            YPB1_ECOLX: Protein predicted: Swiss-Prot protein existence level 4. From Escherichia coli.
   2563..2714    +  CDS            rop (fragment): Rop protein, which maintains plasmids at low copy number; rop
   2750..3178    -  rep_origin     f1 ori (sequence partly withheld): f1 bacteriophage origin of replication; arrow indicates direction of (+) strand synthesis
   3187..3226    +  CDS            rop (fragment): Rop protein, which maintains plasmids at low copy number; rop
   3328..3468    +  misc_feature   bom: basis of mobility region from pBR322
   3654..4241    -  rep_origin     ori: high-copy-number ColE1/pMB1/pBR322/pUC origin of replication
   4412..5272    -  CDS            AmpR: β-lactamase; bla; confers resistance to ampicillin, carbenicillin, and related antibiotics
   5273..5377    -  promoter       AmpR promoter: bla
   5486..5563    +  promoter       lacIq promoter: lacI (mutant); In the lacIq allele, a single base change in the promoter boosts expression of the lacI gene about 10-fold.
   5564..6646    +  CDS            lacI: lac repressor; lacI; The lac repressor binds to the lac operator to inhibit transcription in E. coli. This inhibition can be relieved by adding lactose or isopropyl-β-D-thiogalactopyranoside (IPTG).
   6659..6680    +  protein_bind   CAP binding site: CAP binding activates transcription in the presence of cAMP. E. coli catabolite activator protein
   6699..6716    +  promoter       tet promoter (fragment): E. coli promoter for tetracycline efflux protein gene
