[The description below was written by a language model from this plasmid's Addgene catalogue record and pLannotate feature annotations shown in this document.]
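Description:
pHH0103 IQGAP3 WW domain is a bacterial expression plasmid of about 6.9 kb for producing the WW domain of human IQGAP3 as a GST fusion protein in E. coli. It replicates from a ColE1/pMB1-type origin and is selected with ampicillin through the β-lactamase gene. The backbone also carries an f1 phage origin, a pBR322 bom site, and fragments of rop and the tetracycline resistance gene. Downstream of the expression cassette, after an fd terminator, lie two fragments of M13 gene III. This suggests the backbone derives from a phagemid-type vector, though the record does not state this, and these remnants are not described as part of the expressed product.

Expression is driven by the tac promoter with an adjacent lac operator. The plasmid supplies its own lac repressor from a lacIq-driven lacI gene, so transcription is held off until induced with IPTG. The annotated reading frame begins with a 6xHis tag followed by Schistosoma japonicum GST. The catalogue lists only the N-terminal GST tag, so the His tag is known from the sequence annotation alone. The 183 bp insert, codon optimised for bacteria and cloned between SfiI and NotI sites, is not annotated in the feature table but should occupy the gap between GST and the terminator. According to the depositor's comments, a linker joins GST to the WW domain; its sequence includes what looks like a TEV protease recognition motif, which would allow removal of the tags. The stated purpose is simply bacterial expression of the domain. The two affinity tags would allow its purification or immobilisation, for instance for binding studies, although the record does not specify an application.
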