Addgene plasmid #104289: pHH0103 IQGAP3 WW domain
Purpose: Bacterial expression of WW domain from IQGAP3
Depositing lab: Sachdev Sidhu & Marius Sudol. Depositing organization: University of Toronto.
Backbone
  Vector backbone: pHH0103
  Vector type: Bacterial Expression
Growth in bacteria
  Bacterial resistance: Ampicillin, 100 μg/mL
  Growth temperature: 37°C
  Growth strain: DH5alpha
  Copy number: Unknown
Gene/Insert
  Gene/Insert name: IQGAP3 WW domain
  Species: H. sapiens (human)
  Insert size (bp): 183
  Mutation: codon optimized for expression in bacteria
  Entrez Gene: IQGAP3
  Promoter: tac
  Tag / fusion protein: GST (N terminal on backbone)
  Cloning method: Restriction Enzyme; 5′ cloning site SfiI (unknown if destroyed); 3′ cloning site NotI (unknown if destroyed)
  Sequencing primers: 5′ pGEX-5'
Terms and licenses: Academic/Nonprofit Terms; Industry Terms: Not Available to Industry
Depositor comments: Amino acid sequence: Linker - ENLYFQGRRASV(gagctc) and WW domain - QRPADTAFWVQHDMKDGTAYYFHLQTFQGIWEQPPGCPL
How to cite: pHH0103 IQGAP3 WW domain was a gift from Sachdev Sidhu & Marius Sudol (Addgene plasmid # 104289 ; http://n2t.net/addgene:104289 ; RRID:Addgene_104289)
