>Addgene plasmid #104289 | pHH0103 IQGAP3 WW domain | depositor partial sequence | sequence record 197441 | WW domain with linker
GGCCCAGCCGGCCGAAAATCTGTACTTCCAAGGTCGTCGTGCCTCTGTGGAGCTCCAGCGCCCGGCTGAC
ACCGCATTCTGGGTTCAACATGATATGAAAGACGGTACGGCTTATTACTTCCATCTGCAAACGTTCCAAG
GTATTTGGGAACAGCCGCCGGGCTGCCCGCTGTAGGCGGCCGC
